Addgene plasmid #30728: pBS-F2-GTC
Depositing lab: Nathan Lawson & Scot Wolfe. Depositing organization: University of Massachusetts, Worcester. Publication: Evaluation and application of modularly assembled zinc-finger nucleases in zebrafish. Zhu C, Smith T, McNulty J, Rayla AL, Lakshmanan A, Siekmann AF, Buffardi M, Meng X, Shin J, Padmanabhan A, Cifuentes D, Giraldez AJ, Look AT, Epstein JA, Lawson ND, Wolfe SA. Development. 2011 Oct;138(20):4555-64. 10.1242/dev.066779 PubMed 21937602.
Backbone
  Vector backbone: pBlueScript II SK(+)
  Backbone size w/o insert (bp): 2877
  Vector type: Cloning vector
Growth in bacteria
  Bacterial resistance: Ampicillin, 100 μg/mL
  Growth temperature: 37°C
  Growth strain: DH5alpha
  Growth instructions: XL1Blue
  Copy number: High Copy
Gene/Insert
  Gene/Insert name: F2 GTC
  Insert size (bp): 276
  Cloning method: Restriction Enzyme; 5′ cloning site KpnI (not destroyed); 3′ cloning site XbalI (not destroyed)
  Sequencing primers: 5′ T7; 3′ T3
Terms and licenses: Academic/Nonprofit Terms; Industry Terms: Not Available to Industry
How to cite: pBS-F2-GTC was a gift from Nathan Lawson & Scot Wolfe (Addgene plasmid # 30728 ; http://n2t.net/addgene:30728 ; RRID:Addgene_30728)
