[The description below was written by a language model from this plasmid's Addgene catalogue record.]
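Description:
pBS-F2-GTC is a small bacterial cloning plasmid built on the pBlueScript II SK(+) backbone (about 2.9 kb without insert). It is maintained at high copy number in standard E. coli cloning strains and selected with ampicillin. As a pBluescript-type phagemid, the backbone would ordinarily supply a pUC-derived origin, an f1 origin and a multiple cloning site flanked by T7 and T3 promoter/primer sites. No feature table accompanies this record, so these elements are inferred from the named backbone rather than confirmed. The T7 and T3 sites are listed as the sequencing primers for reading across the insert.

The payload is a 276 bp fragment named "F2 GTC", cloned by restriction digestion between KpnI and XbaI, both of which remain intact so the fragment can be excised again. The record does not describe the insert further. However, the name and the associated publication on modularly assembled zinc-finger nucleases in zebrafish suggest that it carries a zinc-finger module for the finger 2 position of an array, with GTC being the DNA triplet it is meant to recognise. No promoter driving expression, tag or reporter is recorded, and the plasmid is classed simply as a cloning vector. This fits a role as an archive member that stores one module, to be combined with modules for other finger positions into multi-finger DNA-binding domains, which are then moved into separate nuclease expression constructs for targeted gene disruption. The species origin and exact boundaries of the coding segment are not stated.
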