>Addgene plasmid #30728 | pBS-F2-GTC | depositor partial sequence | sequence record 14132 | Author sequence
GGTACCCGCCCATATGCTTGCCCTGTCGAGTCCTGCGACCGCCGCTTCTCTCGGTCCGACCACCTGACCC
AGCATATCCGGATTCACACAGGCCAGAAGCCCTTCCAGTGTCGCATCTGCATGAGGAACTTCAGCGACCG
TTCTGCTCTGGCTCGTCACATCCGCACACACACCGGCGAGAAGCCTTTTGCATGCGACATCTGTGGGAGG
AAGTTTGCCCAGTCCAGCGACCTGCAGCGTCACACCAAAATCCATACAGGTGAAAAGTAATCTAGA
