>Addgene plasmid #30728 | pBS-F2-GTC | addgene partial sequence | sequence record 36390 | T7 5'-TAATACGACTCACTATAGGG-3'
CTTGCCCTGTCGAGTCCTGCGACCGCCGCTTCTCTCGGTCCGACCACCTGACCCAGCATATCCGGATTCA
CACAGGCCAGAAGCCCTTCCAGTGTCGCATCTGCATGAGGAACTTCAGCGACCGTTCTGCTCTGGCTCGT
CACATCCGCACACACACCGGCGAGAAGCCTTTTGCATGCGACATCTGTGGGAGGAAGTTTGCCCAGTCCA
GCGACCTGCAGCGTCACACCAAAATCCATACAGGTGAAAAGTAATCTAGAGCGGCCGCCACCGCGGTGGA
GCTCCAGCTTTTGTTCCCTTTAGTGAGGGTTAATTGCGCGCTTGGCGTAATCATGGTCATAGCTGTTTCC
TGTGTGAAATTGTTATCCGCTCACAATTCCACACAACATACGAGCCGGAAGCATAAAGTGTAAAGCCTGG
GGTGCCTAATGAGTGAGCTAACTCACATTAATTGCGTTGCGCTCACTGCCCGCTTTCCAGTCGGGAAACC
TGTCGTGCCAGCTGCATTAATGAATCGGCCAACGCGCGGGGAGAGGCGGTTTGCGTATTGGGCGCTCTTC
CGCTTCCTCGCTCACTGACTCGCTGCGCTCGGTCGTTCGGCTGCGGCGAGCGGTATCAGCTCACTCAAAG
GCGGTAATACGGTTATCCACAGAATCAGGGGATAACGCAGGAAAGAACATGTGAGCAAAAGGCCAGCAAA
AGGCCAGGAACCGTAAA
